Addgene plasmid #79615: pRS315e_pGal-dCas9-PmCDA1
Purpose: Expresses dCas9-PmCDA1 in yeast cells
Depositing lab: Akihiko Kondo. Depositing organization: Kobe University. Publication: Targeted nucleotide editing using hybrid prokaryotic and vertebrate adaptive immune systems. Nishida K, Arazoe T, Yachie N, Banno S, Kakimoto M, Tabata M, Mochizuki M, Miyabe A, Araki M, Hara KY, Shimatani Z, Kondo A. Science. 2016 Aug 4. pii: aaf8729. 10.1126/science.aaf8729 PubMed 27492474.
Backbone
  Vector backbone: pRS315
  Backbone size w/o insert (bp): 6000
  Total vector size (bp): 12005
  Modifications to backbone: EcoRI site is mutated in Leu2
  Vector type: Yeast Expression
  Selectable markers: LEU2
Growth in bacteria
  Bacterial resistance: Ampicillin, 100 μg/mL
  Growth temperature: 37°C
  Growth strain: DH5alpha
  Copy number: High Copy
Gene/Insert
  Gene/Insert name: SpCas9
  Species: Streptococcus pyogenes
  Mutation: D10A and H840A for nuclease deficient Cas9
  Promoter: pGal1
  Tag / fusion protein: PmCDA1 (C terminal on insert)
  Cloning method: Gibson Cloning
  Sequencing primers: 5′ caggaaacagctatgac; 3′ gtaaaacgacggccagt
Resource information
  A portion of this plasmid was derived from a plasmid made by: This is derived from Addgene plasmid ID43804.
Terms and licenses: Academic/Nonprofit Terms; Industry Terms: Not Available to Industry
How to cite: pRS315e_pGal-dCas9-PmCDA1 was a gift from Akihiko Kondo (Addgene plasmid # 79615 ; http://n2t.net/addgene:79615 ; RRID:Addgene_79615)
