[The description below was written by a language model from this plasmid's Addgene catalogue record and pLannotate feature annotations shown in this document.]
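Description:
pRS315e_pGal-dCas9-PmCDA1 is a 12,005 bp yeast expression plasmid built on the pRS315 shuttle backbone. It is maintained in Saccharomyces cerevisiae as a centromeric plasmid through a CEN6/ARS element and selected by leucine prototrophy via the LEU2 marker with its native promoter. The "e" variant of the backbone carries a mutated EcoRI site within LEU2. In E. coli it replicates from a high-copy ColE1/pUC-type origin and is selected with ampicillin through the β-lactamase gene. An f1 origin, remnants of the lac promoter/lacZα region, and flanking T3 and T7 promoters are carried over from the parental cloning vector and are not part of the yeast expression unit.

The payload is a single fusion gene driven by the galactose-inducible, Gal4-regulated GAL1,10 promoter region (recorded as pGal1) and terminated by the ADH1 terminator. It encodes Streptococcus pyogenes Cas9 carrying the D10A and H840A substitutions, which abolish nuclease activity while leaving RNA-guided DNA binding intact. The C terminus of dCas9 is joined to PmCDA1, a cytidine deaminase from the sea lamprey Petromyzon marinus. Between the two, the annotation detects a fragment matching human CRK, which presumably forms part of the linker, although the record does not state its role. The Cas9 portion is noted as derived from an earlier deposited plasmid, and the insert was assembled by Gibson cloning.

The plasmid expresses dCas9-PmCDA1 in yeast for targeted nucleotide editing, in which the deaminase is brought to a chosen locus without a double-strand break. No guide RNA cassette is annotated, so the guide would have to be supplied from a separate construct.
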