Features (pLannotate 1.2.2; 25 found; start..end, strand, type, name):
     70..573     -  misc_feature   CEN/ARS: S. cerevisiae CEN6 centromere fused to an autonomously replicating sequence
    610..714     +  promoter       AmpR promoter: bla
    715..1575    +  CDS            AmpR: β-lactamase; bla; confers resistance to ampicillin, carbenicillin, and related antibiotics
   1746..2334    +  rep_origin     ori: high-copy-number ColE1/pMB1/pBR322/pUC origin of replication
   2517..2609    +  CDS            lacI (fragment): lac repressor; lacI; The lac repressor binds to the lac operator to inhibit transcription in E. coli. This inhibition can be relieved by adding lactose or isopropyl-β-D-thiogalactopyranoside (IPTG).
   2622..2643    +  protein_bind   CAP binding site: CAP binding activates transcription in the presence of cAMP. E. coli catabolite activator protein
   2658..2688    +  promoter       lac promoter: promoter for the E. coli lac operon
   2692..2714    +  protein_bind   lac operator (fragment): The lac repressor binds to the lac operator to inhibit transcription in E. coli. This inhibition can be relieved by adding lactose or isopropyl-β-D-thiogalactopyranoside (IPTG). lac repressor encoded by lacI
   2757..2775    +  promoter       T3 promoter: promoter for bacteriophage T3 RNA polymerase
   2852..3516    +  promoter       GAL1,10 promoter: GAL1 and GAL10 genes of S. cerevisiae; divergent inducible promoter, regulated by Gal4
   3519..7622    +  CDS            Cas9: Cas9 (Csn1) endonuclease from the Streptococcus pyogenes Type II CRISPR/Cas system generates RNA-guided double strand breaks in DNA
   7686..7856    +  CDS            CRK (fragment): CRK_HUMAN - Experimental evidence at protein level: Swiss-Prot protein existence level 1. [Isoform Crk-II]: Regulates cell adhesion, spreading and migration (PubMed:31311869). Mediates attachment-induced MAPK8 activation, membrane ruffling and cell motility in a Rac-dependent manner. Involved in phagocytosis of apoptotic cells and cell motility via its interaction with DOCK1 and DOCK4 (PubMed:19004829). May regulate the EFNA5-EPHA3 signaling (By similarity). From Homo sapiens (Human).
   7935..8559    +  CDS            PmCDA1 (fragment): cytidine deaminase from the sea lamprey Petromyzon marinus (Rogozin et al., 2007)
   8589..8776    +  terminator     ADH1 terminator: S. cerevisiae ADH1; transcription terminator for the S. cerevisiae alcohol dehydrogenase 1 (ADH1) gene
   8813..8858    -  terminator     T7 terminator: transcription terminator for bacteriophage T7 RNA polymerase
   8895..8913    -  promoter       T7 promoter: promoter for bacteriophage T7 RNA polymerase
   8916..9073    +  CDS            lacZα (fragment): LacZα fragment of β-galactosidase; lacZ fragment
   9077..9532    +  rep_origin     f1 ori (sequence partly withheld): f1 bacteriophage origin of replication; arrow indicates direction of (+) strand synthesis
   9533..9585    -  misc_feature   bom (fragment): basis of mobility region from pBR322
   9592..9684    +  CDS            YCC1_YEAST (fragment): Protein uncertain: Swiss-Prot protein existence level 5. From Saccharomyces cerevisiae (strain ATCC 204508 / S288c) (Baker's yeast).
   9832..10236   +  promoter       LEU2 promoter: S. cerevisiae LEU2
  10249..11343   +  CDS            LEU2: 3-isopropylmalate dehydrogenase, required for leucine biosynthesis; S. cerevisiae LEU2; yeast auxotrophic marker
  11705..11806   -  CDS            NFS1 (fragment): NFS1_YEAST - Also known as SPL1 From Saccharomyces cerevisiae (strain ATCC 204508 / S288c) (Baker's yeast).
  11819..11869   -  misc_feature   bom (fragment): basis of mobility region from pBR322
  11971..1       -  CDS            rop (fragment) (across the origin): Rop protein, which maintains plasmids at low copy number; rop
>Addgene plasmid #79615 | pRS315e_pGal-dCas9-PmCDA1 | depositor full sequence | sequence record 148777 | pRS315e_pGal-dCas9-PmCDA1 sequence 12005 bps
GACGAAAGGGCCTCGTGATACGCCTATTTTTATAGGTTAATGTCATGATAATAATGGTTTCTTAGGACGG
ATCGCTTGCCTGTAACTTACACGCGCCTCGTATCTTTTAATGATGGAATAATTTGGGAATTTACTCTGTG
TTTATTTATTTTTATGTTTTGTATTTGGATTTTAGAAAGTAAATAAAGAAGGTAGAAGAGTTACGGAATG
AAGAAAAAAAAATAAACAAAGGTTTAAAAAATTTCAACAAAAAGCGTACTTTACATATATATTTATTAGA
CAAGAAAAGCAGATTAAATAGATATACATTCGATTAACGATAAGTAAAATGTAAAATCACAGGATTTTCG
TGTGTGGTCTTCTACACAGACAAGATGAAACAATTCGGCATTAATACCTGAGAGCAGGAAGAGCAAGATA
AAAGGTAGTATTTGTTGGCGATCCCCCTAGAGTCTTTTACATCTTCGGAAAACAAAAACTATTTTTTCTT
TAATTTCTTTTTTTACTTTCTATTTTTAATTTATATATTTATATTAAAAAATTTAAATTATAATTATTTT
TATAGCACGTGATGAAAAGGACCCAGGTGGCACTTTTCGGGGAAATGTGCGCGGAACCCCTATTTGTTTA
TTTTTCTAAATACATTCAAATATGTATCCGCTCATGAGACAATAACCCTGATAAATGCTTCAATAATATT
GAAAAAGGAAGAGTATGAGTATTCAACATTTCCGTGTCGCCCTTATTCCCTTTTTTGCGGCATTTTGCCT
TCCTGTTTTTGCTCACCCAGAAACGCTGGTGAAAGTAAAAGATGCTGAAGATCAGTTGGGTGCACGAGTG
GGTTACATCGAACTGGATCTCAACAGCGGTAAGATCCTTGAGAGTTTTCGCCCCGAAGAACGTTTTCCAA
TGATGAGCACTTTTAAAGTTCTGCTATGTGGCGCGGTATTATCCCGTATTGACGCCGGGCAAGAGCAACT
CGGTCGCCGCATACACTATTCTCAGAATGACTTGGTTGAGTACTCACCAGTCACAGAAAAGCATCTTACG
GATGGCATGACAGTAAGAGAATTATGCAGTGCTGCCATAACCATGAGTGATAACACTGCGGCCAACTTAC
TTCTGACAACGATCGGAGGACCGAAGGAGCTAACCGCTTTTTTTCACAACATGGGGGATCATGTAACTCG
CCTTGATCGTTGGGAACCGGAGCTGAATGAAGCCATACCAAACGACGAGCGTGACACCACGATGCCTGTA
GCAATGGCAACAACGTTGCGCAAACTATTAACTGGCGAACTACTTACTCTAGCTTCCCGGCAACAATTAA
TAGACTGGATGGAGGCGGATAAAGTTGCAGGACCACTTCTGCGCTCGGCCCTTCCGGCTGGCTGGTTTAT
TGCTGATAAATCTGGAGCCGGTGAGCGTGGGTCTCGCGGTATCATTGCAGCACTGGGGCCAGATGGTAAG
CCCTCCCGTATCGTAGTTATCTACACGACGGGCAGTCAGGCAACTATGGATGAACGAAATAGACAGATCG
CTGAGATAGGTGCCTCACTGATTAAGCATTGGTAACTGTCAGACCAAGTTTACTCATATATACTTTAGAT
TGATTTAAAACTTCATTTTTAATTTAAAAGGATCTAGGTGAAGATCCTTTTTGATAATCTCATGACCAAA
ATCCCTTAACGTGAGTTTTCGTTCCACTGAGCGTCAGACCCCGTAGAAAAGATCAAAGGATCTTCTTGAG
ATCCTTTTTTTCTGCGCGTAATCTGCTGCTTGCAAACAAAAAAACCACCGCTACCAGCGGTGGTTTGTTT
GCCGGATCAAGAGCTACCAACTCTTTTTCCGAAGGTAACTGGCTTCAGCAGAGCGCAGATACCAAATACT
GTCCTTCTAGTGTAGCCGTAGTTAGGCCACCACTTCAAGAACTCTGTAGCACCGCCTACATACCTCGCTC
TGCTAATCCTGTTACCAGTGGCTGCTGCCAGTGGCGATAAGTCGTGTCTTACCGGGTTGGACTCAAGACG
ATAGTTACCGGATAAGGCGCAGCGGTCGGGCTGAACGGGGGGTTCGTGCACACAGCCCAGCTTGGAGCGA
ACGACCTACACCGAACTGAGATACCTACAGCGTGAGCATTGAGAAAGCGCCACGCTTCCCGAAGGGAGAA
AGGCGGACAGGTATCCGGTAAGCGGCAGGGTCGGAACAGGAGAGCGCACGAGGGAGCTTCCAGGGGGGAA
CGCCTGGTATCTTTATAGTCCTGTCGGGTTTCGCCACCTCTGACTTGAGCGTCGATTTTTGTGATGCTCG
TCAGGGGGGCCGAGCCTATGGAAAAACGCCAGCAACGCGGCCTTTTTACGGTTCCTGGCCTTTTGCTGGC
CTTTTGCTCACATGTTCTTTCCTGCGTTATCCCCTGATTCTGTGGATAACCGTATTACCGCCTTTGAGTG
AGCTGATACCGCTCGCCGCAGCCGAACGACCGAGCGCAGCGAGTCAGTGAGCGAGGAAGCGGAAGAGCGC
CCAATACGCAAACCGCCTCTCCCCGCGCGTTGGCCGATTCATTAATGCAGCTGGCACGACAGGTTTCCCG
ACTGGAAAGCGGGCAGTGAGCGCAACGCAATTAATGTGAGTTAGCTCACTCATTAGGCACCCCAGGCTTT
ACACTTTATGCTTCCGGCTCGTATGTTGTGTGGAATTGTGAGCGGATAACAATTTCACACAGGAAACAGC
TATGACCATGATTACGCCAAGCTCGAAATTAACCCTCACTAAAGGGAACAAAAGCTGGTACCGGGCCCGA
ATTCTCTCCTTCTCTTAGGTGGCAGAGCAGGTGGAGGGTCGACCATACTAGTTTCAAAAATTCTTACTTT
TTTTTTGGATGGACGCAAAGAAGTTTAATAATCATATTACATGGCATTACCACCATATACATATCCATAT
ACATATCCATATCTAATCTTACTTATATGTTGTGGAAATGTAAAGAGCCCCATTATCTTAGCCTAAAAAA
ACCTTCTCTTTGGAACTTTCAGTAATACGCTTAACTGCTCATTGCTATATTGAAGTACGGATTAGAAGCC
GCCGAGCGGGTGACAGCCCTCCGAAGGAAGACTCTCCTCCGTGCGTCCTCGTCTTCACCGGTCGCGTTCC
TGAAACGCAGATGTGCCTCGCGCCGCACTGCTCCGAACAATAAAGATTCTACAATACTAGCTTTTATGGT
TATGAAGAGGAAAAATTGGCAGTAACCTGGCCCCACAAACCTTCAAATGAACGAATCAAATTAACAACCA
TAGGATGATAATGCGATTAGTTTTTTAGCCTTATTTCTGGGGTAATTAATCAGCGAAGCGATGATTTTTG
ATCTATTAACAGATATATAAATGCAAAAACTGCATAACCACTTTAACTAATACTTTCAACATTTTCGGTT
TGTATTACTTCTTATTCAAATGTAATAAAAGTATCAACAAAAAATTGTTAATATACCTCTATACTTTAAC
GTCAAGGAGAAAAAACCCATGGACAAGAAGTACTCCATTGGGCTCGCTATCGGCACAAACAGCGTCGGTT
GGGCCGTCATTACGGACGAGTACAAGGTGCCGAGCAAAAAATTCAAAGTTCTGGGCAATACCGATCGCCA
CAGCATAAAGAAGAACCTCATTGGCGCCCTCCTGTTCGACTCCGGGGAGACGGCCGAAGCCACGCGGCTC
AAAAGAACAGCACGGCGCAGATATACCCGCAGAAAGAATCGGATCTGCTACCTGCAGGAGATCTTTAGTA
ATGAGATGGCTAAGGTGGATGACTCTTTCTTCCATAGGCTGGAGGAGTCCTTTTTGGTGGAGGAGGATAA
AAAGCACGAGCGCCACCCAATCTTTGGCAATATCGTGGACGAGGTGGCGTACCATGAAAAGTACCCAACC
ATATATCATCTGAGGAAGAAGCTTGTAGACAGTACTGATAAGGCTGACTTGCGGTTGATCTATCTCGCGC
TGGCGCATATGATCAAATTTCGGGGACACTTCCTCATCGAGGGGGACCTGAACCCAGACAACAGCGATGT
CGACAAACTCTTTATCCAACTGGTTCAGACTTACAATCAGCTTTTCGAAGAGAACCCGATCAACGCATCC
GGAGTTGACGCCAAAGCAATCCTGAGCGCTAGGCTGTCCAAATCCCGGCGGCTCGAAAACCTCATCGCAC
AGCTCCCTGGGGAGAAGAAGAACGGCCTGTTTGGTAATCTTATCGCCCTGTCACTCGGGCTGACCCCCAA
CTTTAAATCTAACTTCGACCTGGCCGAAGATGCCAAGCTTCAACTGAGCAAAGACACCTACGATGATGAT
CTCGACAATCTGCTGGCCCAGATCGGCGACCAGTACGCAGACCTTTTTTTGGCGGCAAAGAACCTGTCAG
ACGCCATTCTGCTGAGTGATATTCTGCGAGTGAACACGGAGATCACCAAAGCTCCGCTGAGCGCTAGTAT
GATCAAGCGCTATGATGAGCACCACCAAGACTTGACTTTGCTGAAGGCCCTTGTCAGACAGCAACTGCCT
GAGAAGTACAAGGAAATTTTCTTCGATCAGTCTAAAAATGGCTACGCCGGATACATTGACGGCGGAGCAA
GCCAGGAGGAATTTTACAAATTTATTAAGCCCATCTTGGAAAAAATGGACGGCACCGAGGAGCTGCTGGT
AAAGCTTAACAGAGAAGATCTGTTGCGCAAACAGCGCACTTTCGACAATGGAAGCATCCCCCACCAGATT
CACCTGGGCGAACTGCACGCTATCCTCAGGCGGCAAGAGGATTTCTACCCCTTTTTGAAAGATAACAGGG
AAAAGATTGAGAAAATCCTCACATTTCGGATACCCTACTATGTAGGCCCCCTCGCCCGGGGAAATTCCAG
ATTCGCGTGGATGACTCGCAAATCAGAAGAGACCATCACTCCCTGGAACTTCGAGGAAGTCGTGGATAAG
GGGGCCTCTGCCCAGTCCTTCATCGAAAGGATGACTAACTTTGATAAAAATCTGCCTAACGAAAAGGTGC
TTCCTAAACACTCTCTGCTGTACGAGTACTTCACAGTTTATAACGAGCTCACCAAGGTCAAATACGTCAC
AGAAGGGATGAGAAAGCCAGCATTCCTGTCTGGAGAGCAGAAGAAAGCTATCGTGGACCTCCTCTTCAAG
ACGAACCGGAAAGTTACCGTGAAACAGCTCAAAGAAGACTATTTCAAAAAGATTGAATGTTTCGACTCTG
TTGAAATCAGCGGAGTGGAGGATCGCTTCAACGCATCCCTGGGAACGTATCACGATCTCCTGAAAATCAT
TAAAGACAAGGACTTCCTGGACAATGAGGAGAACGAGGACATTCTTGAGGACATTGTCCTCACCCTTACG
TTGTTTGAAGATAGGGAGATGATTGAAGAACGCTTGAAAACTTACGCTCATCTCTTCGACGACAAAGTCA
TGAAACAGCTCAAGAGGCGCCGATATACAGGATGGGGGCGGCTGTCAAGAAAACTGATCAATGGGATCCG
AGACAAGCAGAGTGGAAAGACAATCCTGGATTTTCTTAAGTCCGATGGATTTGCCAACCGGAACTTCATG
CAGTTGATCCATGATGACTCTCTCACCTTTAAGGAGGACATCCAGAAAGCACAAGTTTCTGGCCAGGGGG
ACAGTCTTCACGAGCACATCGCTAATCTTGCAGGTAGCCCAGCTATCAAAAAGGGAATACTGCAGACCGT
TAAGGTCGTGGATGAACTCGTCAAAGTAATGGGAAGGCATAAGCCCGAGAATATCGTTATCGAGATGGCC
CGAGAGAACCAAACTACCCAGAAGGGACAGAAGAACAGTAGGGAAAGGATGAAGAGGATTGAAGAGGGTA
TAAAAGAACTGGGGTCCCAAATCCTTAAGGAACACCCAGTTGAAAACACCCAGCTTCAGAATGAGAAGCT
CTACCTGTACTACCTGCAGAACGGCAGGGACATGTACGTGGATCAGGAACTGGACATCAATCGGCTCTCC
GACTACGACGTGGATGCTATCGTGCCCCAGTCTTTTCTCAAAGATGATTCTATTGATAATAAAGTGTTGA
CAAGATCCGATAAAAATAGAGGGAAGAGTGATAACGTCCCCTCAGAAGAAGTTGTCAAGAAAATGAAAAA
TTATTGGCGGCAGCTGCTGAACGCCAAACTGATCACACAACGGAAGTTCGATAATCTGACTAAGGCTGAA
CGAGGTGGCCTGTCTGAGTTGGATAAAGCCGGCTTCATCAAAAGGCAGCTTGTTGAGACACGCCAGATCA
CCAAGCACGTGGCCCAAATTCTCGATTCACGCATGAACACCAAGTACGATGAAAATGACAAACTGATTCG
AGAGGTGAAAGTTATTACTCTGAAGTCTAAGCTGGTCTCAGATTTCAGAAAGGACTTTCAGTTTTATAAG
GTGAGAGAGATCAACAATTACCACCATGCGCATGATGCCTACCTGAATGCAGTGGTAGGCACTGCACTTA
TCAAAAAATATCCCAAGCTTGAATCTGAATTTGTTTACGGAGACTATAAAGTGTACGATGTTAGGAAAAT
GATCGCAAAGTCTGAGCAGGAAATAGGCAAGGCCACCGCTAAGTACTTCTTTTACAGCAATATTATGAAT
TTTTTCAAGACCGAGATTACACTGGCCAATGGAGAGATTCGGAAGCGACCACTTATCGAAACAAACGGAG
AAACAGGAGAAATCGTGTGGGACAAGGGTAGGGATTTCGCGACAGTCCGGAAGGTCCTGTCCATGCCGCA
GGTGAACATCGTTAAAAAGACCGAAGTACAGACCGGAGGCTTCTCCAAGGAAAGTATCCTCCCGAAAAGG
AACAGCGACAAGCTGATCGCACGCAAAAAAGATTGGGACCCCAAGAAATACGGCGGATTCGATTCTCCTA
CAGTCGCTTACAGTGTACTGGTTGTGGCCAAAGTGGAGAAAGGGAAGTCTAAAAAACTCAAAAGCGTCAA
GGAACTGCTGGGCATCACAATCATGGAGCGATCAAGCTTCGAAAAAAACCCCATCGACTTTCTCGAGGCG
AAAGGATATAAAGAGGTCAAAAAAGACCTCATCATTAAGCTTCCCAAGTACTCTCTCTTTGAGCTTGAAA
ACGGCCGGAAACGAATGCTCGCTAGTGCGGGCGAGCTGCAGAAAGGTAACGAGCTGGCACTGCCCTCTAA
ATACGTTAATTTCTTGTATCTGGCCAGCCACTATGAAAAGCTCAAAGGGTCTCCCGAAGATAATGAGCAG
AAGCAGCTGTTCGTGGAACAACACAAACACTACCTTGATGAGATCATCGAGCAAATAAGCGAATTCTCCA
AAAGAGTGATCCTCGCCGACGCTAACCTCGATAAGGTGCTTTCTGCTTACAATAAGCACAGGGATAAGCC
CATCAGGGAGCAGGCAGAAAACATTATCCACTTGTTTACTCTGACCAACTTGGGCGCGCCTGCAGCCTTC
AAGTACTTCGACACCACCATAGACAGAAAGCGGTACACCTCTACAAAGGAGGTCCTGGACGCCACACTGA
TTCATCAGTCAATTACGGGGCTCTATGAAACAAGAATCGACCTCTCTCAGCTCGGTGGAGACAGCAGGGC
TGACCCCAAGAAGAAGAGGAAGGTGGGTGGAGGAGGTTCTGGAGGTGGAGGTTCTGCAGAGTATGTGCGG
GCCCTCTTTGACTTTAATGGGAATGATGAAGAAGATCTTCCCTTTAAGAAAGGAGACATCCTGAGAATCC
GGGATAAGCCTGAAGAGCAGTGGTGGAATGCAGAGGACAGCGAAGGAAAGAGGGGGATGATTCCTGTCCC
TTACGTGGAGAAGTATTCCGGAGACTATAAGGACCACGACGGAGACTACAAGGATCATGATATTGATTAC
AAAGACGATGACGATAAGTCTAGGATGACCGACGCTGAGTACGTGAGAATCCATGAGAAGTTGGACATCT
ACACGTTTAAGAAACAGTTTTTCAACAACAAAAAATCCGTGTCGCATAGATGCTACGTTCTCTTTGAATT
AAAACGACGGGGTGAACGTAGAGCGTGTTTTTGGGGCTATGCTGTGAATAAACCACAGAGCGGGACAGAA
CGTGGCATTCACGCCGAAATCTTTAGCATTAGAAAAGTCGAAGAATACCTGCGCGACAACCCCGGACAAT
TCACGATAAATTGGTACTCATCCTGGAGTCCTTGTGCAGATTGCGCTGAAAAGATCTTAGAATGGTATAA
CCAGGAGCTGCGGGGGAACGGCCACACTTTGAAAATCTGGGCTTGCAAACTCTATTACGAGAAAAATGCG
AGGAATCAAATTGGGCTGTGGAACCTCAGAGATAACGGGGTTGGGTTGAATGTAATGGTAAGTGAACACT
ACCAATGTTGCAGGAAAATATTCATCCAATCGTCGCACAATCAATTGAATGAGAATAGATGGCTTGAGAA
GACTTTGAAGCGAGCTGAAAAACGACGGAGCGAGTTGTCCATTATGATTCAGGTAAAAATACTCCACACC
ACTAAGAGTCCTGCTGTTTCTAGAGGCTCCGGATAAGGATCCTAATAAGCGAATTTCTTATGATTTATGA
TTTTTATTATTAAATAAGTTATAAAAAAAATAAGTGTATACAAATTTTAAAGTGACTCTTAGGTTTTAAA
ACGAAAATTCTTATTCTTGAGTAACTCTTTCCTGTAGGTCAGGTTGCTTTCTCAGGTATAGCATGAGGTC
GCTCTTATTGACCACACCTCTACCGGCATGCCGAGCAAATGCCTGCAAATCGCTCCCGGGCAAAAAACCC
CCTCAAGACCCGTTTAGAGGCCCCAAGGGGTTATGCTATGCATACCAAGCTTCCGCGGTGGAGCTCCAAT
TCGCCCTATAGTGAGTCGTATTACAATTCACTGGCCGTCGTTTTACAACGTCGTGACTGGGAAAACCCTG
GCGTTACCCAACTTAATCGCCTTGCAGCACATCCCCCTTTCGCCAGCTGGCGTAATAGCGAAGAGGCCCG
CACCGATCGCCCTTCCCAACAGTTGCGCAGCCTGAATGGCGAATGG
[124 nt withheld, positions 9077-9200]
C
[91 nt withheld, positions 9202-9292]
A
[49 nt withheld, positions 9294-9342]
CCTTTGACGTTGGAGTCCACGTTCTTT
[37 nt withheld, positions 9370-9406]
ACCCTATCTCGGTCTATTCTTTTGATTTATAAGGGATTTTGCCGATTTCGGCCTATTGGTTAAAAAATGA
GCTGATTTAACAAAAATTTAACGCGAATTTTAACAAAATATTAACGTTTACAATTTCCTGATGCGGTATT
TTCTCCTTACGCATCTGTGCGGTATTTCACACCGCATATCGACCCTCGAGGAGAACTTCTAGTATATCCA
CATACCTAATATTATTGCCTTATTAAAAATGGAATCGGAACAATTACATCAAAATCCACATTCTCTTCAA
AATCAATTGTCCTGTACTTCCTTGTTCATGTGTGTTCAAAAACGTTATATTTATAGGATAATTATACTCT
ATTTCTCAACAAGTAATTGGTTGTTTGGCCGAGCGGTCTAAGGCGCCTGATTCAAGAAATATCTTGACCG
CAGTTAACTGTGGGAATACTCAGGTATCGTAAGATGCAAGAGTTCGAATCTCTTAGCAACCATTATTTTT
TTCCTCAACATAACGAGAACACACAGGGGCGCTATCGCACAGAATCAAATTCGATGACTGGAAATTTTTT
GTTAATTTCAGAGGTCGCCTGACGCATATACCTTTTTCAACTGAAAAATTGGGAGAAAAAGGAAAGGTGA
GAGGCCGGAACCGGCTTTTCATATAGAATAGAGAAGCGTTCATGACTAAATGCTTGCATCACAATACTTG
AAGTTGACAATATTATTTAAGGACCTATTGTTTTTTCCAATAGGTGGTTAGCAATCGTCTTACTTTCTAA
CTTTTCTTACCTTTTACATTTCAGCAATATATATATATATTTCAAGGATATACCATTCTAATGTCTGCCC
CTATGTCTGCCCCTAAGAAGATCGTCGTTTTGCCAGGTGACCACGTTGGTCAAGAAATCACAGCCGAAGC
CATTAAGGTTCTTAAAGCTATTTCTGATGTTCGTTCCAATGTCAAGTTCGATTTCGAAAATCATTTAATT
GGTGGTGCTGCTATCGATGCTACAGGTGTCCCACTTCCAGATGAGGCGCTGGAAGCCTCCAAGAAGGTTG
ATGCCGTTTTGTTAGGTGCTGTGGGTGGTCCTAAATGGGGTACCGGTAGTGTTAGACCTGAACAAGGTTT
ACTAAAAATCCGTAAAGAACTTCAATTGTACGCCAACTTAAGACCATGTAACTTTGCATCCGACTCTCTT
TTAGACTTATCTCCAATCAAGCCACAATTTGCTAAAGGTACTGACTTCGTTGTTGTCAGAGAATTAGTGG
GAGGTATTTACTTTGGTAAGAGAAAGGAAGACGATGGTGATGGTGTCGCTTGGGATAGTGAACAATACAC
CGTTCCAGAAGTGCAAAGAATCACAAGAATGGCCGCTTTCATGGCCCTACAACATGAGCCACCATTGCCT
ATTTGGTCCTTGGATAAAGCTAATGTTTTGGCCTCTTCAAGATTATGGAGAAAAACTGTGGAGGAAACCA
TCAAGAACGAGTTCCCTACATTGAAGGTTCAACATCAATTGATTGATTCTGCCGCCATGATCCTAGTTAA
GAACCCAACCCACCTAAATGGTATTATAATCACCAGCAACATGTTTGGTGATATCATCTCCGATGAAGCC
TCCGTTATCCCAGGTTCCTTGGGTTTGTTGCCATCTGCGTCCTTGGCCTCTTTGCCAGACAAGAACACCG
CATTTGGTTTGTACGAACCATGCCACGGTTCTGCTCCAGATTTGCCAAAGAATAAGGTTGACCCTATCGC
CACTATCTTGTCTGCTGCAATGATGTTGAAATTGTCATTGAACTTGCCTGAAGAAGGTAAGGCCATTGAA
GATGCAGTTAAAAAGGTTTTGGATGCAGGTATCAGAACTGGTGATTTAGGTGGTTCCAACAGTACCACCG
AAGTCGGTGATGCTGTCGCCGAAGAAGTTAAGAAAATCCTTGCTTAAAAAGATTCTCTTTTTTTATGATA
TTTGTACATAAACTTTATAAATGAAATTCATAATAGAAACGACACGAAATTACAAAATGGAATATGTTCA
TAGGGTAGACGAAACTATATACGCAATCTACATACATTTATCAAGAAGGAGAAAAAGGAGGATAGTAAAG
GAATACAGGTAAGCAAATTGATACTAATGGCTCAACGTGATAAGGAAAAAGAATTGCACTTTAACATTAA
TATTGACAAGGAGGAGGGCACCACACAAAAAGTTAGGTGTAACAGAAAATCATGAAACTACGATTCCTAA
TTTGATATTGGAGGATTTTCTCTAAAAAAAAAAAAATACAACAAATAAAAAACACTCAATGACCTGACCA
TTTGATGGAGTTTAAGTCAATACCTTCTTGAACCATTTCCCATAATGGTGAAAGTTCCCTCAAGAATTTT
ACTCTGTCAGAAACGGCCTTACGACGTAGTCGATATGGTGCACTCTCAGTACAATCTGCTCTGATGCCGC
ATAGTTAAGCCAGCCCCGACACCCGCCAACACCCGCTGACGCGCCCTGACGGGCTTGTCTGCTCCCGGCA
TCCGCTTACAGACAAGCTGTGACCGTCTCCGGGAGCTGCATGTGTCAGAGGTTTTCACCGTCATCACCGA
AACGCGCGA
