>Addgene plasmid #79615 | pRS315e_pGal-dCas9-PmCDA1 | addgene partial sequence | sequence record 152889 | pHybLex_rev 5'-GAGTCACTTTAAAATTTGTATACAC-3'
ATAAAAATCATAAATCATAAGAAATTCGCTTATTAGGATCCTTATCCGGAGCCTCTAGAAACAGCAGGAC
TCTTAGTGGTGTGGAGTATTTTTACCTGAATCATAATGGACAACTCGCTCCGTCGTTTTTCAGCTCGCTT
CAAAGTCTTCTCAAGCCATCTATTCTCATTCAATTGATTGTGCGACGATTGGATGAATATTTTCCTGCAA
CATTGGTAGTGTTCACTTACCATTACATTCAACCCAACCCCGTTATCTCTGAGGTTCCACAGCCCAATTT
GATTCCTCGCATTTTTCTCGTAATAGAGTTTGCAAGCCCAGATTTTCAAAGTGTGGCCGTTCCCCCGCAG
CTCCTGGTTATACCATTCTAAGATCTTTTCAGCGCAATCTGCACAAGGACTCCAGGATGAGTACCAATTT
ATCGTGAATTGTCCGGGGTTGTCGCGCAGGTATTCTTCGACTTTTCTAATGCTAAAGATTTCGGCGTGAA
TGCCACGTTCTGTCCCGCTCTGTGGTTTATTCACAGCATAGCCCCAAAAACACGCTCTACGTTCACCCCG
TCGTTTTAATTCAAAGAGAACGTAGCATCTATGCGACACGGATTTTTTGTTGTTGAAAAACTGTTTCTTA
AACGTGTAGATGTCCAACTTCTCATGGATTCTCACGTACTCAGCGTCGGTCATCCTAGACTTATCGTCAT
CGTCTTTGTAATCAATATCATGATCCTTGTAGTCTCCGTCGTGGTCCTTATAGTCTCCGGAATACTTCTC
CACGTAAGG
