>Addgene plasmid #79615 | pRS315e_pGal-dCas9-PmCDA1 | addgene partial sequence | sequence record 153160 | M13pUC-Rev 5'-AGCGGATAACAATTTCACACAGG-3'
ATTACGCCAAGCTCGAAATTAACCCTCACTAAAGGGAACAAAAGCTGGTACCGGGCCCGAATTCTCTCCT
TCTCTTAGGTGGCAGAGCAGGTGGAGGGTCGACCATACTAGTTTCAAAAATTCTTACTTTTTTTTTGGAT
GGACGCAAAGAAGTTTAATAATCATATTACATGGCATTACCACCATATACATATCCATATACATATCCAT
ATCTAATCTTACTTATATGTTGTGGAAATGTAAAGAGCCCCATTATCTTAGCCTAAAAAAACCTTCTCTT
TGGAACTTTCAGTAATACGCTTAACTGCTCATTGCTATATTGAAGTACGGATTAGAAGCCGCCGAGCGGG
TGACAGCCCTCCGAAGGAAGACTCTCCTCCGTGCGTCCTCGTCTTCACCGGTCGCGTTCCTGAAACGCAG
ATGTGCCTCGCGCCGCACTGCTCCGAACAATAAAGATTCTACAATACTAGCTTTTATGGTTATGAAGAGG
AAAAATTGGCAGTAACCTGGCCCCACAAACCTTCAAATGAACGAATCAAATTAACAACCATAGGATGATA
ATGCGATTAGTTTTTTAGCCTTATTTCTGGGGTAATTAATCAGCGAAGCGATGATTTTTGATCTATTAAC
AGATATATAAATGCAAAAACTGCATAACCACTTTAACTAATACTTTCAACATTTTCGGTTTGTATTACTT
CTTATTCAAATGTAATAAAAGTATCAACAAAAAATTGTTAATATACCTCTATACTTTAACGTCAAGGAGA
AAAAACCCATGGACAAGAAGTAC
